Addgene plasmid #90907: SUGT1 E10.4 gRNA
Purpose: 3rd generation lentiviral gRNA plasmid targeting human SUGT1
Depositing lab: Iain Cheeseman. Depositing organization: Whitehead Institute for Biomedical Research. Publication: Large-Scale Analysis of CRISPR/Cas9 Cell-Cycle Knockouts Reveals the Diversity of p53-Dependent Responses to Cell-Cycle Defects. McKinley KL, Cheeseman IM. Dev Cell. 2017 Feb 27;40(4):405-420.e2. doi: 10.1016/j.devcel.2017.01.012. Epub 2017 Feb 16. PubMed 28216383.
Backbone
  Vector backbone: pLenti-sgRNA
  Backbone manufacturer: Eric Lander & David Sabatini labs (Addgene plasmid #71409)
  Backbone size w/o insert (bp): 9151
  Vector type: Lentiviral, CRISPR
  Selectable markers: Puromycin
Growth in bacteria
  Bacterial resistance: Ampicillin, 100 μg/mL
  Growth temperature: 37°C
  Growth strain: NEB Stable
  Copy number: Unknown
Gene/Insert
  Gene/Insert name: SUGT1 (Guide Designation E10.4) (alt name: pKMKO series)
  gRNA/shRNA sequence: CACCgCTCGGATGCCCTAATCGACG
  Species: H. sapiens (human)
  Promoter: U6
  Cloning method: Restriction Enzyme; 5′ cloning site BsmBI (destroyed during cloning); 3′ cloning site BsmBI (destroyed during cloning)
  Sequencing primers: 5′ hU6-F (5'-GAGGGCCTATTTCCCATGATT-3'); 3′ EF1a-R (5'-CACGGCGACTACTGCACTTA-3')
Terms and licenses: Academic/Nonprofit Terms; Industry Terms: Not Available to Industry
Depositor comments: Please note that gRNA target sequence listed is not strictly the 20nt spacer sequence, but also contains the 5' BsmBI overhang. For more information about knockout human cell lines generated using this plasmid, please see http://cellcycleknockouts.wi.mit.edu/ .
How to cite: SUGT1 E10.4 gRNA was a gift from Iain Cheeseman (Addgene plasmid # 90907 ; http://n2t.net/addgene:90907 ; RRID:Addgene_90907)
