[The description below was written by a language model from this plasmid's Addgene catalogue record and pLannotate feature annotations shown in this document.]
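Description:
SUGT1 E10.4 gRNA is a third-generation lentiviral CRISPR guide plasmid built on the pLenti-sgRNA backbone and designed to target the human SUGT1 gene. It is maintained in E. coli through a high-copy ColE1/pUC-type origin with ampicillin resistance (AmpR under its own bla promoter). It also carries an f1 origin, an SV40 origin and leftover cloning-vector elements (lac promoter/operator, lacZα fragment, T3 and T7 promoters) that play no role in the payload. The short "RSF ori" and lacI fragment hits are probably annotation artefacts of backbone sequence.

The lentiviral transfer cassette begins with an RSV promoter fused to a truncated HIV-1 5′ LTR, which makes genomic RNA production Tat-independent. This is followed by the Ψ packaging signal with a partial gag sequence, the Rev response element, and a cPPT/CTS. It ends in a ΔU3 self-inactivating 3′ LTR with a downstream SV40 polyadenylation signal. Within this unit, a human U6 RNA polymerase III promoter drives the SUGT1 guide, which was inserted between BsmBI sites (destroyed during cloning) directly upstream of the S. pyogenes sgRNA scaffold. An EF-1α core promoter separately expresses puromycin N-acetyltransferase, with a WPRE to enhance expression, so transduced mammalian cells can be selected with puromycin.

No Cas9 gene is annotated, so the nuclease must be supplied separately. The plasmid belongs to a guide series used to generate human cell-cycle gene knockouts. The sequenced record is 7,302 nt, shorter than the 9,151 bp listed for the empty backbone; the record does not explain this difference.
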