Features (pLannotate 1.2.2; 28 found; start..end, strand, type, name):
      1..84      +  rep_origin     RSF ori (fragment): Plasmids containing the RSF 1030 origin of replication can be propagated in E. coli cells that contain additional plasmids with compatible origins.
     86..178     +  CDS            lacI (fragment): lac repressor; lacI; The lac repressor binds to the lac operator to inhibit transcription in E. coli. This inhibition can be relieved by adding lactose or isopropyl-β-D-thiogalactopyranoside (IPTG).
    191..212     +  protein_bind   CAP binding site: CAP binding activates transcription in the presence of cAMP. E. coli catabolite activator protein
    227..257     +  promoter       lac promoter: promoter for the E. coli lac operon
    265..281     +  protein_bind   lac operator: The lac repressor binds to the lac operator to inhibit transcription in E. coli. This inhibition can be relieved by adding lactose or isopropyl-β-D-thiogalactopyranoside (IPTG). lac repressor encoded by lacI
    326..344     +  promoter       T3 promoter: promoter for bacteriophage T3 RNA polymerase
    372..598     +  promoter       RSV promoter: Rous sarcoma virus enhancer/promoter
    599..779     +  LTR            5' LTR (truncated): truncated 5' long terminal repeat (LTR) from HIV-1
    826..951     +  misc_feature   HIV-1 Ψ: packaging signal of human immunodeficiency virus type 1
    935..1298    +  CDS            HIV-1 gag (fragment): gag protein from human immunodeficiency virus 1; gag
   1444..1677    +  misc_feature   RRE: The Rev response element (RRE) of HIV-1 allows for Rev-dependent mRNA export from the nucleus to the cytoplasm.
   2054..2080    +  CDS            Rev (fragment): human immunodeficiency virus 1 (HIV-1) Rev protein; rev; enhances nuclear export of unspliced and incompletely spliced viral mRNAs
   2084..2324    +  promoter       U6 promoter: RNA polymerase III promoter for human U6 snRNA
   2372..2439    +  misc_RNA       tracrRNA (fragment): trans-activating CRISPR RNA for the Streptococcus pyogenes CRISPR/Cas9 system
   2488..2605    +  misc_feature   cPPT/CTS: central polypurine tract and central termination sequence of HIV-1
   2674..2885    +  promoter       EF-1α core promoter: core promoter for human elongation factor EF-1α
   2911..3510    +  CDS            PuroR (fragment): puromycin N-acetyltransferase; pac from Streptomyces; confers resistance to puromycin
   3526..4114    +  misc_feature   WPRE: woodchuck hepatitis virus posttranscriptional regulatory element
   4165..4184    +  misc_feature   cPPT/CTS (fragment): central polypurine tract and central termination sequence of HIV-1
   4186..4419    +  LTR            3' LTR (ΔU3): self-inactivating 3' long terminal repeat (LTR) from HIV-1
   4497..4618    +  polyA_signal   SV40 poly(A) signal: SV40 polyadenylation signal
   4658..4793    +  rep_origin     SV40 ori: SV40 origin of replication
   4814..4832    -  promoter       T7 promoter: promoter for bacteriophage T7 RNA polymerase
   4840..4995    +  CDS            lacZα (fragment): LacZα fragment of β-galactosidase; lacZ fragment
   5000..5428    +  rep_origin     f1 ori (sequence partly withheld): f1 bacteriophage origin of replication; arrow indicates direction of (+) strand synthesis
   5481..5585    +  promoter       AmpR promoter: bla
   5586..6446    +  CDS            AmpR: β-lactamase; bla; confers resistance to ampicillin, carbenicillin, and related antibiotics
   6617..7205    +  rep_origin     ori: high-copy-number ColE1/pMB1/pBR322/pUC origin of replication
>Addgene plasmid #90907 | SUGT1 E10.4 gRNA | addgene full sequence | sequence record 183153 | Addgene NGS Result
GTATTACCGCCTTTGAGTGAGCTGATACCGCTCGCCGCAGCCGAACGACCGAGCGCAGCGAGTCAGTGAG
CGAGGAAGCGGAAGAGCGCCCAATACGCAAACCGCCTCTCCCCGCGCGTTGGCCGATTCATTAATGCAGC
TGGCACGACAGGTTTCCCGACTGGAAAGCGGGCAGTGAGCGCAACGCAATTAATGTGAGTTAGCTCACTC
ATTAGGCACCCCAGGCTTTACACTTTATGCTTCCGGCTCGTATGTTGTGTGGAATTGTGAGCGGATAACA
ATTTCACACAGGAAACAGCTATGACCATGATTACGCCAAGCGCGCAATTAACCCTCACTAAAGGGAACAA
AAGCTGGAGCTGCAAGCTTAATGTAGTCTTATGCAATACTCTTGTAGTCTTGCAACATGGTAACGATGAG
TTAGCAACATGCCTTACAAGGAGAGAAAAAGCACCGTGCATGCCGATTGGTGGAAGTAAGGTGGTACGAT
CGTGCCTTATTAGGAAGGCAACAGACGGGTCTGACATGGATTGGACGAACCACTGAATTGCCGCATTGCA
GAGATATTGTATTTAAGTGCCTAGCTCGATACATAAACGGGTCTCTCTGGTTAGACCAGATCTGAGCCTG
GGAGCTCTCTGGCTAACTAGGGAACCCACTGCTTAAGCCTCAATAAAGCTTGCCTTGAGTGCTTCAAGTA
GTGTGTGCCCGTCTGTTGTGTGACTCTGGTAACTAGAGATCCCTCAGACCCTTTTAGTCAGTGTGGAAAA
TCTCTAGCAGTGGCGCCCGAACAGGGACTTGAAAGCGAAAGGGAAACCAGAGGAGCTCTCTCGACGCAGG
ACTCGGCTTGCTGAAGCGCGCACGGCAAGAGGCGAGGGGCGGCGACTGGTGAGTACGCCAAAAATTTTGA
CTAGCGGAGGCTAGAAGGAGAGAGATGGGTGCGAGAGCGTCAGTATTAAGCGGGGGAGAATTAGATCGCG
ATGGGAAAAAATTCGGTTAAGGCCAGGGGGAAAGAAAAAATATAAATTAAAACATATAGTATGGGCAAGC
AGGGAGCTAGAACGATTCGCAGTTAATCCTGGCCTGTTAGAAACATCAGAAGGCTGTAGACAAATACTGG
GACAGCTACAACCATCCCTTCAGACAGGATCAGAAGAACTTAGATCATTATATAATACAGTAGCAACCCT
CTATTGTGTGCATCAAAGGATAGAGATAAAAGACACCAAGGAAGCTTTAGACAAGATAGAGGAAGAGCAA
AACAAAAGTAAGACCACCGCACAGCAAGCGGCCGCTGATCTTCAGACCTGGAGGAGGAGATATGAGGGAC
AATTGGAGAAGTGAATTATATAAATATAAAGTAGTAAAAATTGAACCATTAGGAGTAGCACCCACCAAGG
CAAAGAGAAGAGTGGTGCAGAGAGAAAAAAGAGCAGTGGGAATAGGAGCTTTGTTCCTTGGGTTCTTGGG
AGCAGCAGGAAGCACTATGGGCGCAGCGTCAATGACGCTGACGGTACAGGCCAGACAATTATTGTCTGGT
ATAGTGCAGCAGCAGAACAATTTGCTGAGGGCTATTGAGGCGCAACAGCATCTGTTGCAACTCACAGTCT
GGGGCATCAAGCAGCTCCAGGCAAGAATCCTGGCTGTGGAAAGATACCTAAAGGATCAACAGCTCCTGGG
GATTTGGGGTTGCTCTGGAAAACTCATTTGCACCACTGCTGTGCCTTGGAATGCTAGTTGGAGTAATAAA
TCTCTGGAACAGATTTGGAATCACACGACCTGGATGGAGTGGGACAGAGAAATTAACAATTACACAAGCT
TAATACACTCCTTAATTGAAGAATCGCAAAACCAGCAAGAAAAGAATGAACAAGAATTATTGGAATTAGA
TAAATGGGCAAGTTTGTGGAATTGGTTTAACATAACAAATTGGCTGTGGTATATAAAATTATTCATAATG
ATAGTAGGAGGCTTGGTAGGTTTAAGAATAGTTTTTGCTGTACTTTCTATAGTGAATAGAGTTAGGCAGG
GATATTCACCATTATCGTTTCAGACCCACCTCCCAACCCCGAGGGGACCCAGAGAGGGCCTATTTCCCAT
GATTCCTTCATATTTGCATATACGATACAAGGCTGTTAGAGAGATAATTAGAATTAATTTGACTGTAAAC
ACAAAGATATTAGTACAAAATACGTGACGTAGAAAGTAATAATTTCTTGGGTAGTTTGCAGTTTTAAAAT
TATGTTTTAAAATGGACTATCATATGCTTACCGTAACTTGAAAGTATTTCGATTTCTTGGCTTTATATAT
CTTGTGGAAAGGACGAAACACCGCTCGGATGCCCTAATCGACGGTTTAAGAGCTATGCTGGAAACAGCAT
AGCAAGTTTAAATAAGGCTAGTCCGTTATCAACTTGAAAAAGTGGCACCGAGTCGGTGCTTTTTTTGAAT
TCTAGATCTTGAGACAAATGGCAGTATTCATCCACAATTTTAAAAGAAAAGGGGGGATTGGGGGGTACAG
TGCAGGGGAAAGAATAGTAGACATAATAGCAACAGACATACAAACTAAAGAATTACAAAAACAAATTACA
AAAATTCAAAATTTTCGGGTTTATTACAGGGACAGCAGAGATCCACTTTGGCGCCGGCTCGAGTGGCTCC
GGTGCCCGTCAGTGGGCAGAGCGCACATCGCCCACAGTCCCCGAGAAGTTGGGGGGAGGGGTCGGCAATT
GAACCGGTGCCTAGAGAAGGTGGCGCGGGGTAAACTGGGAAAGTGATGTCGTGTACTGGCTCCGCCTTTT
TCCCGAGGGTGGGGGAGAACCGTATATAAGTGCAGTAGTCGCCGTGAACGTTCTTTTTCGCAACGGGTTT
GCCGCCAGAACACAGGTGTCGTGACGCGGGATCCGCCACCATGACCGAGTACAAGCCCACGGTGCGCCTC
GCCACCCGCGACGACGTCCCCAGGGCCGTACGCACCCTCGCCGCCGCGTTCGCCGACTACCCCGCCACGC
GCCACACCGTCGATCCGGACCGCCACATCGAGCGGGTCACCGAGCTGCAAGAACTCTTCCTCACGCGCGT
CGGGCTCGACATCGGCAAGGTGTGGGTCGCGGACGACGGCGCCGCGGTGGCGGTCTGGACCACGCCGGAG
AGCGTCGAAGCGGGGGCGGTGTTCGCCGAGATCGGCCCGCGCATGGCCGAGTTGAGCGGTTCCCGGCTGG
CCGCGCAGCAACAGATGGAAGGCCTCCTGGCGCCGCACCGGCCCAAGGAGCCCGCGTGGTTCCTGGCCAC
CGTCGGAGTCTCGCCCGACCACCAGGGCAAGGGTCTGGGCAGCGCCGTCGTGCTCCCCGGAGTGGAGGCG
GCCGAGCGCGCCGGGGTGCCCGCCTTCCTGGAGACCTCCGCGCCCCGCAACCTCCCCTTCTACGAGCGGC
TCGGCTTCACCGTCACCGCCGACGTCGAGGTGCCCGAAGGACCGCGCACCTGGTGCATGACCCGCAAGCC
CGGTGCCTGAACGCGTTAAGTCGACAATCAACCTCTGGATTACAAAATTTGTGAAAGATTGACTGGTATT
CTTAACTATGTTGCTCCTTTTACGCTATGTGGATACGCTGCTTTAATGCCTTTGTATCATGCTATTGCTT
CCCGTATGGCTTTCATTTTCTCCTCCTTGTATAAATCCTGGTTGCTGTCTCTTTATGAGGAGTTGTGGCC
CGTTGTCAGGCAACGTGGCGTGGTGTGCACTGTGTTTGCTGACGCAACCCCCACTGGTTGGGGCATTGCC
ACCACCTGTCAGCTCCTTTCCGGGACTTTCGCTTTCCCCCTCCCTATTGCCACGGCGGAACTCATCGCCG
CCTGCCTTGCCCGCTGCTGGACAGGGGCTCGGCTGTTGGGCACTGACAATTCCGTGGTGTTGTCGGGGAA
ATCATCGTCCTTTCCTTGGCTGCTCGCCTGTGTTGCCACCTGGATTCTGCGCGGGACGTCCTTCTGCTAC
GTCCCTTCGGCCCTCAATCCAGCGGACCTTCCTTCCCGCGGCCTGCTGCCGGCTCTGCGGCCTCTTCCGC
GTCTTCGCCTTCGCCCTCAGACGAGTCGGATCTCCCTTTGGGCCGCCTCCCCGCGTCGACTTTAAGACCA
ATGACTTACAAGGCAGCTGTAGATCTTAGCCACTTTTTAAAAGAAAAGGGGGGACTGGAAGGGCTAATTC
ACTCCCAACGAAGACAAGATCTGCTTTTTGCTTGTACTGGGTCTCTCTGGTTAGACCAGATCTGAGCCTG
GGAGCTCTCTGGCTAACTAGGGAACCCACTGCTTAAGCCTCAATAAAGCTTGCCTTGAGTGCTTCAAGTA
GTGTGTGCCCGTCTGTTGTGTGACTCTGGTAACTAGAGATCCCTCAGACCCTTTTAGTCAGTGTGGAAAA
TCTCTAGCAGTACGTATAGTAGTTCATGTCATCTTATTATTCAGTATTTATAACTTGCAAAGAAATGAAT
ATCAGAGAGTGAGAGGAACTTGTTTATTGCAGCTTATAATGGTTACAAATAAAGCAATAGCATCACAAAT
TTCACAAATAAAGCATTTTTTTCACTGCATTCTAGTTGTGGTTTGTCCAAACTCATCAATGTATCTTATC
ATGTCTGGCTCTAGCTATCCCGCCCCTAACTCCGCCCATCCCGCCCCTAACTCCGCCCAGTTCCGCCCAT
TCTCCGCCCCATGGCTGACTAATTTTTTTTATTTATGCAGAGGCCGAGGCCGCCTCGGCCTCTGAGCTAT
TCCAGAAGTAGTGAGGAGGCTTTTTTGGAGGCCTAGGGACGTACCCAATTCGCCCTATAGTGAGTCGTAT
TACGCGCGCTCACTGGCCGTCGTTTTACAACGTCGTGACTGGGAAAACCCTGGCGTTACCCAACTTAATC
GCCTTGCAGCACATCCCCCTTTCGCCAGCTGGCGTAATAGCGAAGAGGCCCGCACCGATCGCCCTTCCCA
ACAGTTGCGCAGCCTGAATGGCGAATGGG
[124 nt withheld, positions 5000-5123]
C
[91 nt withheld, positions 5125-5215]
A
[49 nt withheld, positions 5217-5265]
CCTTTGACGTTGGAGTCCACGTTCTTT
[37 nt withheld, positions 5293-5329]
ACCCTATCTCGGTCTATTCTTTTGATTTATAAGGGATTTTGCCGATTTCGGCCTATTGGTTAAAAAATGA
GCTGATTTAACAAAAATTTAACGCGAATTTTAACAAAATATTAACGCTTACAATTTAGGTGGCACTTTTC
GGGGAAATGTGCGCGGAACCCCTATTTGTTTATTTTTCTAAATACATTCAAATATGTATCCGCTCATGAG
ACAATAACCCTGATAAATGCTTCAATAATATTGAAAAAGGAAGAGTATGAGTATTCAACATTTCCGTGTC
GCCCTTATTCCCTTTTTTGCGGCATTTTGCCTTCCTGTTTTTGCTCACCCAGAAACGCTGGTGAAAGTAA
AAGATGCTGAAGATCAGTTGGGTGCACGAGTGGGTTACATCGAACTGGATCTCAACAGCGGTAAGATCCT
TGAGAGTTTTCGCCCCGAAGAACGTTTTCCAATGATGAGCACTTTTAAAGTTCTGCTATGTGGCGCGGTA
TTATCCCGTATTGACGCCGGGCAAGAGCAACTCGGTCGCCGCATACACTATTCTCAGAATGACTTGGTTG
AGTACTCACCAGTCACAGAAAAGCATCTTACGGATGGCATGACAGTAAGAGAATTATGCAGTGCTGCCAT
AACCATGAGTGATAACACTGCGGCCAACTTACTTCTGACAACGATCGGAGGACCGAAGGAGCTAACCGCT
TTTTTGCACAACATGGGGGATCATGTAACTCGCCTTGATCGTTGGGAACCGGAGCTGAATGAAGCCATAC
CAAACGACGAGCGTGACACCACGATGCCTGTAGCAATGGCAACAACGTTGCGCAAACTATTAACTGGCGA
ACTACTTACTCTAGCTTCCCGGCAACAATTAATAGACTGGATGGAGGCGGATAAAGTTGCAGGACCACTT
CTGCGCTCGGCCCTTCCGGCTGGCTGGTTTATTGCTGATAAATCTGGAGCCGGTGAGCGTGGGTCTCGCG
GTATCATTGCAGCACTGGGGCCAGATGGTAAGCCCTCCCGTATCGTAGTTATCTACACGACGGGGAGTCA
GGCAACTATGGATGAACGAAATAGACAGATCGCTGAGATAGGTGCCTCACTGATTAAGCATTGGTAACTG
TCAGACCAAGTTTACTCATATATACTTTAGATTGATTTAAAACTTCATTTTTAATTTAAAAGGATCTAGG
TGAAGATCCTTTTTGATAATCTCATGACCAAAATCCCTTAACGTGAGTTTTCGTTCCACTGAGCGTCAGA
CCCCGTAGAAAAGATCAAAGGATCTTCTTGAGATCCTTTTTTTCTGCGCGTAATCTGCTGCTTGCAAACA
AAAAAACCACCGCTACCAGCGGTGGTTTGTTTGCCGGATCAAGAGCTACCAACTCTTTTTCCGAAGGTAA
CTGGCTTCAGCAGAGCGCAGATACCAAATACTGTTCTTCTAGTGTAGCCGTAGTTAGGCCACCACTTCAA
GAACTCTGTAGCACCGCCTACATACCTCGCTCTGCTAATCCTGTTACCAGTGGCTGCTGCCAGTGGCGAT
AAGTCGTGTCTTACCGGGTTGGACTCAAGACGATAGTTACCGGATAAGGCGCAGCGGTCGGGCTGAACGG
GGGGTTCGTGCACACAGCCCAGCTTGGAGCGAACGACCTACACCGAACTGAGATACCTACAGCGTGAGCT
ATGAGAAAGCGCCACGCTTCCCGAAGGGAGAAAGGCGGACAGGTATCCGGTAAGCGGCAGGGTCGGAACA
GGAGAGCGCACGAGGGAGCTTCCAGGGGGAAACGCCTGGTATCTTTATAGTCCTGTCGGGTTTCGCCACC
TCTGACTTGAGCGTCGATTTTTGTGATGCTCGTCAGGGGGGCGGAGCCTATGGAAAAACGCCAGCAACGC
GGCCTTTTTACGGTTCCTGGCCTTTTGCTGGCCTTTTGCTCACATGTTCTTTCCTGCGTTATCCCCTGAT
TCTGTGGATAACC
